Addgene plasmid #155144: pBEL1306
Purpose: Expresses MlaFB, His tag on MlaF C-term
Depositing lab: Gira Bhabha & Damian Ekiert. Depositing organization: NYU Grossman School of Medicine. Publication: Structure of MlaFB uncovers novel mechanisms of ABC transporter regulation. Kolich LR, Chang YT, Coudray N, Giacometti SI, MacRae MR, Isom GL, Teran EM, Bhabha G, Ekiert DC. Elife. 2020 Jun 30;9. pii: 60030. doi: 10.7554/eLife.60030. PubMed 32602838.
Backbone
  Vector backbone: pET21a
  Backbone manufacturer: Thermo Fisher
  Backbone size w/o insert (bp): 5531
  Total vector size (bp): 6660
Growth in bacteria
  Bacterial resistance: Ampicillin, 100 μg/mL
  Growth temperature: 37°C
  Growth strain: DH5alpha
  Copy number: High Copy
Gene/Insert
  Gene/Insert name: (MlaF-6xHis)-MlaB
  Species: E. coli
  Insert size (bp): 1129
  Promoter: T7 promoter
  Cloning method: Gibson Cloning
  Sequencing primers: 5′ NA; 3′ NA
Terms and licenses: Academic/Nonprofit Terms; Industry Terms: Not Available to Industry
How to cite: pBEL1306 was a gift from Gira Bhabha & Damian Ekiert (Addgene plasmid # 155144 ; http://n2t.net/addgene:155144 ; RRID:Addgene_155144)
