[The description below was written by a language model from this plasmid's Addgene catalogue record and pLannotate feature annotations shown in this document.]
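Description:
pBEL1306 is a bacterial expression plasmid built on the pET21a backbone for co-producing the E. coli proteins MlaF and MlaB. It is about 6.7 kb in total, with an insert of roughly 1.1 kb that was introduced by Gibson cloning. The plasmid replicates from a ColE1/pBR322-type origin and also carries the bom and rop elements. The catalogue lists it as high copy, although rop normally moderates copy number. Selection is through the AmpR β-lactamase gene, which confers ampicillin resistance. An f1 origin is present as well. The annotation also picks up a loxP site, short tetracycline-resistance gene fragments and a fragment of a T7 gene 10-derived tag near the terminator. These appear to be backbone remnants, and the record assigns them no role.

The payload is a two-gene cassette driven by a T7 promoter with an adjacent lac operator and ended by the T7 terminator. The plasmid-borne lacI gene supplies repressor, so transcription depends on a host that provides T7 RNA polymerase and is induced with IPTG. The mlaF coding sequence comes first, followed after a short gap by mlaB, so both are expressed from one transcript as separate polypeptides. According to the catalogue, a 6xHis tag is fused to the C-terminus of MlaF. The feature table does not annotate the tag separately, but the gap between the two reading frames is consistent with its position. MlaF is the ATPase subunit and MlaB an accessory subunit of the MlaFEDB ABC transporter, which maintains outer membrane lipid asymmetry by retrograde phospholipid trafficking. Tagging only MlaF should allow the MlaFB complex to be affinity purified, in line with the structural and regulatory study of MlaFB associated with the deposit.
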