Features (pLannotate 1.2.2; 20 found; start..end, strand, type, name):
    129..147     +  promoter       T7 promoter: promoter for bacteriophage T7 RNA polymerase
    148..172     +  protein_bind   lac operator: The lac repressor binds to the lac operator to inhibit transcription in E. coli. This inhibition can be relieved by adding lactose or isopropyl-β-D-thiogalactopyranoside (IPTG). lac repressor encoded by lacI
    226..1032    +  CDS            mlaF: MLAF_ECOLI - Also known as yrbF. Experimental evidence at protein level: Swiss-Prot protein existence level 1. Part of the ABC transporter complex MlaFEDB, which is involved in a phospholipid transport pathway that maintains lipid asymmetry in the outer membrane by retrograde trafficking of phospholipids from the outer membrane to the inner membrane. Responsible for energy coupling to the transport system. From Escherichia coli (strain K12).
   1061..1351    +  CDS            mlaB: MLAB_ECOLI - Also known as yrbB. Experimental evidence at protein level: Swiss-Prot protein existence level 1. Part of the ABC transporter complex MlaFEDB, which is involved in a phospholipid transport pathway that maintains lipid asymmetry in the outer membrane by retrograde trafficking of phospholipids from the outer membrane to the inner membrane (PubMed:19383799, PubMed:27529189). MlaB plays critical roles in both the assembly and activity of the complex. May act by modulating MlaF structure and stability (PubMed:27529189). From Escherichia coli (strain K12).
   1382..1431    +  CDS            SET1 (fragment): solubility-enhancement tag derived from T7 phage gene 10B
   1439..1486    +  terminator     T7 terminator: transcription terminator for bacteriophage T7 RNA polymerase
   1523..1951    +  rep_origin     f1 ori (sequence partly withheld): f1 bacteriophage origin of replication; arrow indicates direction of (+) strand synthesis
   2053..2086    +  protein_bind   loxP: Cre-mediated recombination occurs in the 8-bp core sequence (GCATACAT). Cre recombinase
   2116..2134    +  misc_feature   MCS (fragment): pBluescript multiple cloning site
   2165..2269    +  promoter       AmpR promoter: bla
   2270..3130    +  CDS            AmpR: β-lactamase; bla; confers resistance to ampicillin, carbenicillin, and related antibiotics
   3301..3889    +  rep_origin     ori: high-copy-number ColE1/pMB1/pBR322/pUC origin of replication
   4075..4214    -  misc_feature   bom: basis of mobility region from pBR322
   4316..4507    -  CDS            rop: Rop protein, which maintains plasmids at low copy number; rop
   4524..4904    +  CDS            YPB1_ECOLX: Protein predicted: Swiss-Prot protein existence level 4. From Escherichia coli.
   4976..5267    -  CDS            TcR (fragment): tetracycline efflux protein; tet; confers resistance to tetracycline
   5282..5303    -  protein_bind   CAP binding site: CAP binding activates transcription in the presence of cAMP. E. coli catabolite activator protein
   5316..6398    -  CDS            lacI: lac repressor; lacI; The lac repressor binds to the lac operator to inhibit transcription in E. coli. This inhibition can be relieved by adding lactose or isopropyl-β-D-thiogalactopyranoside (IPTG).
   6399..6476    -  promoter       lacI promoter: lacI
   6484..107     -  CDS            TcR (fragment) (across the origin): tetracycline efflux protein; tet; confers resistance to tetracycline
>Addgene plasmid #155144 | pBEL1306 | addgene full sequence | sequence record 309852 | Addgene NGS Result
AGTGGCGAGCCCGATCTTCCCCATCGGTGATGTCGGCGATATAGGCGCCAGCAACCGCACCTGTGGCGCC
GGTGATGCCGGCCACGATGCGTCCGGCGTAGAGGATCGAGATCTCGATCCCGCGAAATTAATACGACTCA
CTATAGGGGAATTGTGAGCGGATAACAATTCCCCTCTAGAAATAATTTTGTTTAACTTTGGCCCAGGCGG
CCAGGAGGGTCTCACATGGAGCAGTCTGTGGCGAATTTAGTCGATATGCGCGATGTCAGTTTTACGCGTG
GCAATCGCTGCATCTTCGATAATATTTCCCTGACCGTGCCGCGAGGGAAGATCACGGCGATCATGGGGCC
ATCGGGCATCGGTAAAACGACGCTACTCCGTCTGATTGGCGGGCAAATCGCACCAGATCATGGTGAGATC
CTTTTCGATGGTGAGAATATTCCGGCGATGTCTCGTTCGCGCCTGTATACAGTGCGCAAACGGATGAGCA
TGTTATTTCAGTCCGGGGCGTTGTTCACTGATATGAACGTATTTGACAACGTCGCCTATCCACTGCGCGA
ACATACCCAACTTCCCGCGCCATTGTTGCATAGTACGGTGATGATGAAGCTGGAGGCCGTGGGGCTGCGT
GGAGCGGCTAAACTAATGCCTTCTGAACTTTCCGGTGGGATGGCGCGGCGTGCAGCGCTGGCGCGTGCGA
TTGCGCTGGAGCCGGATCTCATCATGTTTGATGAACCTTTTGTTGGGCAAGATCCCATCACCATGGGCGT
ACTGGTGAAGCTGATTTCTGAGCTGAACAGCGCGCTGGGCGTGACTTGTGTGGTGGTTTCTCACGATGTG
CCGGAAGTGTTAAGTATTGCGGATCACGCCTGGATCCTGGCGGACAAAAAAATTGTCGCTCATGGCAGTG
CCCAGGCGTTGCAGGCGAATCCTGATCCGCGCGTACGTCAGTTTCTGGACGGGATAGCTGACGGGCCTGT
TCCGTTCCGCTATCCTGCCGGCGATTATCACGCTGATCTTTTACCAGGGAGTCATCACCACCATCACCAT
TAAGCCACTCATGAGCGAGTCACTGAGCTGGATGCAGACGGGTGACACGCTGGCGTTATCCGGAGAGCTG
GATCAGGACGTTTTGCTACCGCTTTGGGAAATGCGTGAGGAAGCGGTGAAGGGGATTACCTGCATCGATC
TTAGCCGTGTCTCCCGCGTGGATACGGGGGGACTGGCACTGCTGCTCCATCTTATCGATCTGGCGAAAAA
GCAGGGCAACAATGTGACGCTTCAGGGGGTAAACGACAAAGTGTATACCCTGGCGAAATTGTATAATTTG
CCTGCTGATGTTCTGCCTCGTTAAGAGAGACCGGCCAGGCCGGCCGATCCGGCTGCTAACAAAGCCCGAA
AGGAAGCTGAGTTGGCTGCTGCCACCGCTGAGCAATAACTAGCATAACCCCTTGGGGCCTCTAAACGGGT
CTTGAGGGGTTTTTTGCTGAAAGGAGGAACTATATCCGGATTGGCGAATGGG
[124 nt withheld, positions 1523-1646]
C
[91 nt withheld, positions 1648-1738]
A
[49 nt withheld, positions 1740-1788]
CCTTTGACGTTGGAGTCCACGTTCTTT
[37 nt withheld, positions 1816-1852]
ACCCTATCTCGGTCTATTCTTTTGATTTATAAGGGATTTTGCCGATTTCGGCCTATTGGTTAAAAAATGA
GCTGATTTAACAAAAATTTAACGCGAATTTTAACAAAATATTAACGCTTACAATTTAGGTGGCACTTTTC
GGGGAACGACGACCTGCAGCCAAGCTAGCTTGGCTGGACGTAAACTCCTCTTCAGACCTAATAACTTCGT
ATAGCATACATTATACGAAGTTATATTAAGGGTTATTGAATATGATCGGAATTGGGCTGCAGGAATTCGA
TAGCTTGGCTGCAGGTCGACCTCGAGGATGTGCGCGGAACCCCTATTTGTTTATTTTTCTAAATACATTC
AAATATGTATCCGCTCATGAGACAATAACCCTGATAAATGCTTCAATAATATTGAAAAAGGAAGAGTATG
AGTATTCAACATTTCCGTGTCGCCCTTATTCCCTTTTTTGCGGCATTTTGCCTTCCTGTTTTTGCTCACC
CAGAAACGCTGGTGAAAGTAAAAGATGCTGAAGATCAGTTGGGTGCACGAGTGGGTTACATCGAACTGGA
TCTCAACAGCGGTAAGATCCTTGAGAGTTTTCGCCCCGAAGAACGTTTTCCAATGATGAGCACTTTTAAA
GTTCTGCTATGTGGCGCGGTATTATCCCGTATTGACGCCGGGCAAGAGCAACTCGGTCGCCGCATACACT
ATTCTCAGAATGACTTGGTTGAGTACTCACCAGTCACAGAAAAGCATCTTACGGATGGCATGACAGTAAG
AGAATTATGCAGTGCTGCCATAACCATGAGTGATAACACTGCGGCCAACTTACTTCTGACAACGATCGGA
GGACCGAAGGAGCTAACCGCTTTTTTGCACAACATGGGGGATCATGTAACTCGCCTTGATCGTTGGGAAC
CGGAGCTGAATGAAGCCATACCAAACGACGAGCGTGACACCACGATGCCTGCAGCAATGGCAACAACGTT
GCGCAAACTATTAACTGGCGAACTACTTACTCTAGCTTCCCGGCAACAATTAATAGACTGGATGGAGGCG
GATAAAGTTGCAGGACCACTTCTGCGCTCGGCCCTTCCGGCTGGCTGGTTTATTGCTGATAAATCTGGAG
CCGGTGAGCGTGGCTCTCGCGGTATCATTGCAGCACTGGGGCCAGATGGTAAGCCCTCCCGTATCGTAGT
TATCTACACGACGGGGAGTCAGGCAACTATGGATGAACGAAATAGACAGATCGCTGAGATAGGTGCCTCA
CTGATTAAGCATTGGTAACTGTCAGACCAAGTTTACTCATATATACTTTAGATTGATTTAAAACTTCATT
TTTAATTTAAAAGGATCTAGGTGAAGATCCTTTTTGATAATCTCATGACCAAAATCCCTTAACGTGAGTT
TTCGTTCCACTGAGCGTCAGACCCCGTAGAAAAGATCAAAGGATCTTCTTGAGATCCTTTTTTTCTGCGC
GTAATCTGCTGCTTGCAAACAAAAAAACCACCGCTACCAGCGGTGGTTTGTTTGCCGGATCAAGAGCTAC
CAACTCTTTTTCCGAAGGTAACTGGCTTCAGCAGAGCGCAGATACCAAATACTGTCCTTCTAGTGTAGCC
GTAGTTAGGCCACCACTTCAAGAACTCTGTAGCACCGCCTACATACCTCGCTCTGCTAATCCTGTTACCA
GTGGCTGCTGCCAGTGGCGATAAGTCGTGTCTTACCGGGTTGGACTCAAGACGATAGTTACCGGATAAGG
CGCAGCGGTCGGGCTGAACGGGGGGTTCGTGCACACAGCCCAGCTTGGAGCGAACGACCTACACCGAACT
GAGATACCTACAGCGTGAGCTATGAGAAAGCGCCACGCTTCCCGAAGGGAGAAAGGCGGACAGGTATCCG
GTAAGCGGCAGGGTCGGAACAGGAGAGCGCACGAGGGAGCTTCCAGGGGGAAACGCCTGGTATCTTTATA
GTCCTGTCGGGTTTCGCCACCTCTGACTTGAGCGTCGATTTTTGTGATGCTCGTCAGGGGGGCGGAGCCT
ATGGAAAAACGCCAGCAACGCGGCCTTTTTACGGTTCCTGGCCTTTTGCTGGCCTTTTGCTCACATGTTC
TTTCCTGCGTTATCCCCTGATTCTGTGGATAACCGTATTACCGCCTTTGAGTGAGCTGATACCGCTCGCC
GCAGCCGAACGACCGAGCGCAGCGAGTCAGTGAGCGAGGAAGCGGAAGAGCGCCTGATGCGGTATTTTCT
CCTTACGCATCTGTGCGGTATTTCACACCGCAATGGTGCACTCTCAGTACAATCTGCTCTGATGCCGCAT
AGTTAAGCCAGTATACACTCCGCTATCGCTACGTGACTGGGTCATGGCTGCGCCCCGACACCCGCCAACA
CCCGCTGACGCGCCCTGACGGGCTTGTCTGCTCCCGGCATCCGCTTACAGACAAGCTGTGACCGTCTCCG
GGAGCTGCATGTGTCAGAGGTTTTCACCGTCATCACCGAAACGCGCGAGGCAGCTGCGGTAAAGCTCATC
AGCGTGGTCGTGAAGCGATTCACAGATGTCTGCCTGTTCATCCGCGTCCAGCTCGTTGAGTTTCTCCAGA
AGCGTTAATGTCTGGCTTCTGATAAAGCGGGCCATGTTAAGGGCGGTTTTTTCCTGTTTGGTCACTGATG
CCTCCGTGTAAGGGGGATTTCTGTTCATGGGGGTAATGATACCGATGAAACGAGAGAGGATGCTCACGAT
ACGGGTTACTGATGATGAACATGCCCGGTTACTGGAACGTTGTGAGGGTAAACAACTGGCGGTATGGATG
CGGCGGGACCAGAGAAAAATCACTCAGGGTCAATGCCAGCGCTTCGTTAATACAGATGTAGGTGTTCCAC
AGGGTAGCCAGCAGCATCCTGCGATGCAGATCCGGAACATAATGGTGCAGGGCGCTGACTTCCGCGTTTC
CAGACTTTACGAAACACGGAAACCGAAGACCATTCATGTTGTTGCTCAGGTCGCAGACGTTTTGCAGCAG
CAGTCGCTTCACGTTCGCTCGCGTATCGGTGATTCATTCTGCTAACCAGTAAGGCAACCCCGCCAGCCTA
GCCGGGTCCTCAACGACAGGAGCACGATCATGCGCACCCGTGGGGCCGCCATGCCGGCGATAATGGCCTG
CTTCTCGCCGAAACGTTTGGTGGCGGGACCAGTGACGAAGGCTTGAGCGAGGGCGTGCAAGATTCCGAAT
ACCGCAAGCGACAGGCCGATCATCGTCGCGCTCCAGCGAAAGCGGTCCTCGCCGAAAATGACCCAGAGCG
CTGCCGGCACCTGTCCTACGAGTTGCATGATAAAGAAGACAGTCATAAGTGCGGCGACGATAGTCATGCC
CCGCGCCCACCGGAAGGAGCTGACTGGGTTGAAGGCTCTCAAGGGCATCGGTCGAGATCCCGGTGCCTAA
TGAGTGAGCTAACTTACATTAATTGCGTTGCGCTCACTGCCCGCTTTCCAGTCGGGAAACCTGTCGTGCC
AGCTGCATTAATGAATCGGCCAACGCGCGGGGAGAGGCGGTTTGCGTATTGGGCGCCAGGGTGGTTTTTC
TTTTCACCAGTGAGACGGGCAACAGCTGATTGCCCTTCACCGCCTGGCCCTGAGAGAGTTGCAGCAAGCG
GTCCACGCTGGTTTGCCCCAGCAGGCGAAAATCCTGTTTGATGGTGGTTAACGGCGGGATATAACATGAG
CTGTCTTCGGTATCGTCGTATCCCACTACCGAGATATCCGCACCAACGCGCAGCCCGGACTCGGTAATGG
CGCGCATTGCGCCCAGCGCCATCTGATCGTTGGCAACCAGCATCGCAGTGGGAACGATGCCCTCATTCAG
CATTTGCATGGTTTGTTGAAAACCGGACATGGCACTCCAGTCGCCTTCCCGTTCCGCTATCGGCTGAATT
TGATTGCGAGTGAGATATTTATGCCAGCCAGCCAGACGCAGACGCGCCGAGACAGAACTTAATGGGCCCG
CTAACAGCGCGATTTGCTGGTGACCCAATGCGACCAGATGCTCCACGCCCAGTCGCGTACCGTCTTCATG
GGAGAAAATAATACTGTTGATGGGTGTCTGGTCAGAGACATCAAGAAATAACGCCGGAACATTAGTGCAG
GCAGCTTCCACAGCAATGGCATCCTGGTCATCCAGCGGATAGTTAATGATCAGCCCACTGACGCGTTGCG
CGAGAAGATTGTGCACCGCCGCTTTACAGGCTTCGACGCCGCTTCGTTCTACCATCGACACCACCACGCT
GGCACCCAGTTGATCGGCGCGAGATTTAATCGCCGCGACAATTTGCGACGGCGCGTGCAGGGCCAGACTG
GAGGTGGCAACGCCAATCAGCAACGACTGTTTGCCCGCCAGTTGTTGTGCCACGCGGTTGGGAATGTAAT
TCAGCTCCGCCATCGCCGCTTCCACTTTTTCCCGCGTTTTCGCAGAAACGTGGCTGGCCTGGTTCACCAC
GCGGGAAACGGTCTGATAAGAGACACCGGCATACTCTGCGACATCGTATAACGTTACTGGTTTCACATTC
ACCACCCTGAATTGACTCTCTTCCGGGCGCTATCATGCCATACCGCGAAAGGTTTTGCGCCATTCGATGG
TGTCCGGGATCTCGACGCTCTCCCTTATGCGACTCCTGCATTAGGAAGCAGCCCAGTAGTAGGTTGAGGC
CGTTGAGCACCGCCGCCGCAAGGAATGGTGCATGCAAGGAGATGGCGCCCAACAGTCCCCCGGCCACGGG
GCCTGCCACCATACCCACGCCGAAACAAGCGCTCATGAGCCCGA
